>Addgene plasmid #73957 | pLEX-MCS-ASC-GFP | addgene full sequence | sequence record 334617 | Addgene NGS Result
TGGAAGGGCTAATTCACTCCCAAAGAAGACAAGATATCCTTGATCTGTGGATCTACCACACACAAGGCTA
CTTCCCTGATTAGCAGAACTACACACCAGGGCCAGGGGTCAGATATCCACTGACCTTTGGATGGTGCTAC
AAGCTAGTACCAGTTGAGCCAGATAAGGTAGAAGAGGCCAATAAAGGAGAGAACACCAGCTTGTTACACC
CTGTGAGCCTGCATGGGATGGATGACCCGGAGAGAGAAGTGTTAGAGTGGAGGTTTGACAGCCGCCTAGC
ATTTCATCACGTGGCCCGAGAGCTGCATCCGGAGTACTTCAAGAACTGCTGATATCGAGCTTGCTACAAG
GGACTTTCCGCTGGGGACTTTCCAGGGAGGCGTGGCCTGGGCGGGACTGGGGAGTGGCGAGCCCTCAGAT
CCTGCATATAAGCAGCTGCTTTTTGCCTGTACTGGGTCTCTCTGGTTAGACCAGATCTGAGCCTGGGAGC
TCTCTGGCTAACTAGGGAACCCACTGCTTAAGCCTCAATAAAGCTTGCCTTGAGTGCTTCAAGTAGTGTG
TGCCCGTCTGTTGTGTGACTCTGGTAACTAGAGATCCCTCAGACCCTTTTAGTCAGTGTGGAAAATCTCT
AGCAGTGGCGCCCGAACAGGGACTTGAAAGCGAAAGGGAAACCAGAGGAGCTCTCTCGACGCAGGACTCG
GCTTGCTGAAGCGCGCACGGCAAGAGGCGAGGGGCGGCGACTGGTGAGTACGCCAAAAATTTTGACTAGC
GGAGGCTAGAAGGAGAGAGATGGGTGCGAGAGCGTCAGTATTAAGCGGGGGAGAATTAGATCGCGATGGG
AAAAAATTCGGTTAAGGCCAGGGGGAAAGAAAAAATATAAATTAAAACATATAGTATGGGCAAGCAGGGA
GCTAGAACGATTCGCAGTTAATCCTGGCCTGTTAGAAACATCAGAAGGCTGTAGACAAATACTGGGACAG
CTACAACCATCCCTTCAGACAGGATCAGAAGAACTTAGATCATTATATAATACAGTAGCAACCCTCTATT
GTGTGCATCAAAGGATAGAGATAAAAGACACCAAGGAAGCTTTAGACAAGATAGAGGAAGAGCAAAACAA
AAGTAAGACCACCGCACAGCAAGCGGCCGGCCGCTGATCTTCAGACCTGGAGGAGGAGATATGAGGGACA
ATTGGAGAAGTGAATTATATAAATATAAAGTAGTAAAAATTGAACCATTAGGAGTAGCACCCACCAAGGC
AAAGAGAAGAGTGGTGCAGAGAGAAAAAAGAGCAGTGGGAATAGGAGCTTTGTTCCTTGGGTTCTTGGGA
GCAGCAGGAAGCACTATGGGCGCAGCGTCAATGACGCTGACGGTACAGGCCAGACAATTATTGTCTGGTA
TAGTGCAGCAGCAGAACAATTTGCTGAGGGCTATTGAGGCGCAACAGCATCTGTTGCAACTCACAGTCTG
GGGCATCAAGCAGCTCCAGGCAAGAATCCTGGCTGTGGAAAGATACCTAAAGGATCAACAGCTCCTGGGG
ATTTGGGGTTGCTCTGGAAAACTCATTTGCACCACTGCTGTGCCTTGGAATGCTAGTTGGAGTAATAAAT
CTCTGGAACAGATTTGGAATCACACGACCTGGATGGAGTGGGACAGAGAAATTAACAATTACACAAGCTT
AATACACTCCTTAATTGAAGAATCGCAAAACCAGCAAGAAAAGAATGAACAAGAATTATTGGAATTAGAT
AAATGGGCAAGTTTGTGGAATTGGTTTAACATAACAAATTGGCTGTGGTATATAAAATTATTCATAATGA
TAGTAGGAGGCTTGGTAGGTTTAAGAATAGTTTTTGCTGTACTTTCTATAGTGAATAGAGTTAGGCAGGG
ATATTCACCATTATCGTTTCAGACCCACCTCCCAACCCCGAGGGGACCCGACAGGCCCGAAGGAATAGAA
GAAGAAGGTGGAGAGAGAGACAGAGACAGATCCATTCGATTAGTGAACGGATCGGCACTGCGTGCGCCAA
TTCTGCAGACAAATGGCAGTATTCATCCACAATTTTAAAAGAAAAGGGGGGATTGGGGGGTACAGTGCAG
GGGAAAGAATAGTAGACATAATAGCAACAGACATACAAACTAAAGAATTACAAAAACAAATTACAAAAAT
TCAAAATTTTCGGGTTTATTACAGGGACAGCAGAGATCCAGTTTGGTTAGTACCGGGCCCGCTCTAGTCC
GGAATCAGTCCTGCTCCTCGGCCACGAAGTGCACGCAGTTGCCGGCCGGGTCGCGCAGGGCGAACTCCCG
CCCCCACGGCTGCTCGCCGATCTCGGTCATGGCCGGCCCGGAGGCGTCCCGGAAGTTCGTGGACACGACC
TCCGACCACTCGGCGTACAGCTCGTCCAGGCCGCGCACCCACACCCAGGCCAGGGTGTTGTCCGGCACCA
CCTGGTCCTGGACCGCGCTGATGAACAGGGTCACGTCGTCCCGGACCACACCGGCGAAGTCGTCCTCCAC
GAAGTCCCGGGAGAACCCGAGCCGGTCGGTCCAGAACTCGACCGCTCCGGCGACGTCGCGCGCGGTGAGC
ACCGGAACGGCACTGGTCAACTTGGCCATGGTGGCCCTCCTATAGTGAGTCGTATTATACTATGCCGATA
TACTATGCCGATGATTAATTGTCAACACGTGCTGCAGGTCCGAGGTTCTAGACGTATTACCGCCATGCAT
TAGTTATTAATAGTAATCAATTACGGGGTCATTAGTTCATAGCCCATATATGGAGTTCCGCGTTACATAA
CTTACGGTAAATGGCCCGCCTGGCTGACCGCCCAACGACCCCCGCCCATTGACGTCAATAATGACGTATG
TTCCCATAGTAACGCCAATAGGGACTTTCCATTGACGTCAATGGGTGGAGTATTTACGGTAAACTGCCCA
CTTGGCAGTACATCAAGTGTATCATATGCCAAGTACGCCCCCTATTGACGTCAATGACGGTAAATGGCCC
GCCTGGCATTATGCCCAGTACATGACCTTATGGGACTTTCCTACTTGGCAGTACATCTACGTATTAGTCA
TCGCTATTACCATGGTGATGCGGTTTTGGCAGTACATCAATGGGCGTGGATAGCGGTTTGACTCACGGGG
ATTTCCAAGTCTCCACCCCATTGACGTCAATGGGAGTTTGTTTTGGCACCAAAATCAACGGGACTTTCCA
AAATGTCGTAACAACTCCGCCCCATTGACGCAAATGGGCGGTAGGCGTGTACGGTGGGAGGTCTATATAA
GCAGAGCTCGTTTAGTGAACCGTCAGATCGCCTGGAGACGCCATCCACGCTGTTTTGACCTCCATAGAAG
ACACCGACTCTACTAGAGGATCGACTAGCGCTACCGGACTCAGATCTCGAGCTCAAGCTTCGAATTCCCT
GGAGCC
[585 nt withheld, positions 3437-4021]
TGCGGCCTCGACGGTACCGCGGGCCCGGGATCCATCGCCACCATGGTGAGCAAGGGCGAGGAGCTGTTCA
CCGGGGTGGTGCCCATCCTGGTCGAGCTGGACGGCGACGTAAACGGCCACAAGTTCAGCGTGTCCGGCGA
GGGCGAGGGCGATGCCACCTACGGCAAGCTGACCCTGAAGTTCATCTGCACCACCGGCAAGCTGCCCGTG
CCCTGGCCCACCCTCGTGACCACCCTGACCTACGGCGTGCAGTGCTTCAGCCGCTACCCCGACCACATGA
AGCAGCACGACTTCTTCAAGTCCGCCATGCCCGAAGGCTACGTCCAGGAGCGCACCATCTTCTTCAAGGA
CGACGGCAACTACAAGACCCGCGCCGAGGTGAAGTTCGAGGGCGACACCCTGGTGAACCGCATCGAGCTG
AAGGGCATCGACTTCAAGGAGGACGGCAACATCCTGGGGCACAAGCTGGAGTACAACTACAACAGCCACA
ACGTCTATATCATGGCCGACAAGCAGAAGAACGGCATCAAGGTGAACTTCAAGATCCGCCACAACATCGA
GGACGGCAGCGTGCAGCTCGCCGACCACTACCAGCAGAACACCCCCATCGGCGACGGCCCCGTGCTGCTG
CCCGACAACCACTACCTGAGCACCCAGTCCGCCCTGAGCAAAGACCCCAACGAGAAGCGCGATCACATGG
TCCTGCTGGAGTTCGTGACCGCCGCCGGGATCACTCTCGGCATGGACGAGCTGTACAAGTAAAGCGGCCG
CATGCGCACTCGAGTCTAGAGGGCCCGACGCGTCTGGCCACCGGTCGCCCCTCTCCCTCCCCCCCCCCTA
ACGTTACTGGCCGAAGCCGCTTGGAATAAGGCCGGTGTGCGTTTGTCTATATGTTATTTTCCACCATATT
GCCGTCTTTTGGCAATGTGAGGGCCCGGAAACCTGGCCCTGTCTTCTTGACGAGCATTCCTAGGGGTCTT
TCCCCTCTCGCCAAAGGAATGCAAGGTCTGTTGAATGTCGTGAAGGAAGCAGTTCCTCTGGAAGCTTCTT
GAAGACAAACAACGTCTGTAGCGACCCTTTGCAGGCAGCGGAACCCCCCACCTGGCGACAGGTGCCTCTG
CGGCCAAAAGCCACGTGTATAAGATACACCTGCAAAGGCGGCACAACCCCAGTGCCACGTTGTGAGTTGG
ATAGTTGTGGAAAGAGTCAAATGGCTCTCCTCAAGCGTATTCAACAAGGGGCTGAAGGATGCCCAGAAGG
TACCCCATTGTATGGGATCTGATCTGGGGCCTCGGTGCACATGCTTTACATGTGTTTAGTCGAGGTTAAA
AAAACGTCTAGGCCCCCCGAACCACGGGGACGTGGTTTTCCTTTGAAAAACACGATAATACCATGGCCAC
CGAGTACAAGCCCACGGTGCGCCTCGCCACCCGCGACGACGTCCCCCGGGCCGTACGCACCCTCGCCGCC
GCGTTCGCCGACTACCCCGCCACGCGCCACACCGTCGACCCGGACCGCCACATCGAGCGGGTCACCGAGC
TGCAAGAACTCTTCCTCACGCGCGTCGGGCTCGACATCGGCAAGGTGTGGGTCGCGGACGACGGCGCCGC
GGTGGCGGTCTGGACCACGCCGGAGAGCGTCGAAGCGGGGGCGGTGTTCGCCGAGATCGGCTCGCGCATG
GCCGAGTTGAGCGGTTCCCGGCTGGCCGCGCAGCAACAGATGGAAGGCCTCCTGGCGCCGCACCGGCCCA
AGGAGCCCGCGTGGTTCCTGGCCACCGTCGGCGTCTCGCCCGACCACCAGGGCAAGGGTCTGGGCAGCGC
CGTCGTGCTCCCCGGAGTGGAGGCGGCCGAGCGCGCTGGGGTGCCCGCCTTCCTGGAGACCTCCGCGCCC
CGCAACCTCCCCTTCTACGAGCGGCTCGGCTTCACCGTCACCGCCGACGTCGAGGTGCCCGAAGGACCGC
GCACCTGGTGCATGACCCGCAAGCCCGGTGCCTGAGTTAACAATCAACCTCTGGATTACAAAATTTGTGA
AAGATTGACTGGTATTCTTAACTATGTTGCTCCTTTTACGCTATGTGGATACGCTGCTTTAATGCCTTTG
TATCATGCTATTGCTTCCCGTATGGCTTTCATTTTCTCCTCCTTGTATAAATCCTGGTTGCTGTCTCTTT
ATGAGGAGTTGTGGCCCGTTGTCAGGCAACGTGGCGTGGTGTGCACTGTGTTTGCTGACGCAACCCCCAC
TGGTTGGGGCATTGCCACCACCTGTCAGCTCCTTTCCGGGACTTTCGCTTTCCCCCTCCCTATTGCCACG
GCGGAACTCATCGCCGCCTGCCTTGCCCGCTGCTGGACAGGGGCTCGGCTGTTGGGCACTGACAATTCCG
TGGTGTTGTCGGGGAAGCTGACGTCCTTTCCATGGCTGCTCGCCTGTGTTGCCACCTGGATTCTGCGCGG
GACGTCCTTCTGCTACGTCCCTTCGGCCCTCAATCCAGCGGACCTTCCTTCCCGCGGCCTGCTGCCGGCT
CTGCGGCCTCTTCCGCGTCTTCGCCTTCGCCCTCAGACGAGTCGGATCTCCCTTTGGGCCGCCTCCCCGC
CTGGAATTAATTCTGCAGTCGAGACCTAGAAAAACATGGAGCAATCACAAGTAGCAATACAGCAGCTACC
AATGCTGATTGTGCCTGGCTAGAAGCACAAGAGGAGGAGGAGGTGGGTTTTCCAGTCACACCTCAGGTAC
CTTTAAGACCAATGACTTACAAGGCAGCTGTAGATCTTAGCCACTTTTTAAAAGAAAAGAGGGGACTGGA
AGGGCTAATTCACTCCCAACGAAGACAAGATCTGCTTTTTGCTTGTACTGGGTCTCTCTGGTTAGACCAG
ATCTGAGCCTGGGAGCTCTCTGGCTAACTAGGGAACCCACTGCTTAAGCCTCAATAAAGCTTGCCTTGAG
TGCTTCAAGTAGTGTGTGCCCGTCTGTTGTGTGACTCTGGTAACTAGAGATCCCTCAGACCCTTTTAGTC
AGTGTGGAAAATCTCTAGCAGTAGTAGTTCATGTCATCTTATTATTCAGTATTTATAACTTGCAAAGAAA
TGAATATCAGAGAGTGAGAGGCCTTGACATTGTTTAAACCCGCTGATCAGCCTCGACTGTGCCTTCTAGT
TGCCAGCCATCTGTTGTTTGCCCCTCCCCCGTGCCTTCCTTGACCCTGGAAGGTGCCACTCCCACTGTCC
TTTCCTAATAAAATGAGGAAATTGCATCGCATTGTCTGAGTAGGTGTCATTCTATTCTGGGGGGTGGGGT
GGGGCAGGACAGCAAGGGGGAGGATTGGGAAGACAATAGCAGGCATGCTGGGGATGCGGTGGGCTCTATG
GCTTCTGAGGCGGAAAGAACCAGCTGGGGCTCTAGGGGGTATCCCC
[124 nt withheld, positions 7428-7551]
C
[91 nt withheld, positions 7553-7643]
A
[49 nt withheld, positions 7645-7693]
CCTTTGACGTTGGAGTCCACGTTCTTT
[37 nt withheld, positions 7721-7757]
ACCCTATCTCGGTCTATTCTTTTGATTTATAAGGGATTTTGCCGATTTCGGCCTATTGGTTAAAAAATGA
GCTGATTTAACAAAAATTTAACGCGAATTAATTCTGTGGAATGTGTGTCAGTTAGGGTGTGGAAAGTCCC
CAGGCTCCCCAGCAGGCAGAAGTATGCAAAGCATGCATCTCAATTAGTCAGCAACCAGGTGTGGAAAGTC
CCCAGGCTCCCCAGCAGGCAGAAGTATGCAAAGCATGCATCTCAATTAGTCAGCAACCATAGTCCCGCCC
CTAACTCCGCCCATCCCGCCCCTAACTCCGCCCAGTTCCGCCCATTCTCCGCCCCATGGCTGACTAATTT
TTTTTATTTATGCAGAGGCCGAGGCCGCCTCTGCCTCTGAGCTATTCCAGAAGTAGTGAGGAGGCTTTTT
TGGAGGCCTAGGCTTTTGCAAAAAGCTCCCGGGAGCTTGTATATCCATTTTCGGATCTGATCAGCACGTG
ATGAAAAAGCCTGAACTCACCGCGACGTCTGTCGAGAAGTTTCTGATCGAAAAGTTCGACAGCGTCTCCG
ACCTGATGCAGCTCTCGGAGGGCGAAGAATCTCGTGCTTTCAGCTTCGATGTAGGAGGGCGTGGATATGT
CCTGCGGGTAAATAGCTGCGCCGATGGTTTCTACAAAGATCGTTATGTTTATCGGCACTTTGCATCGGCC
GCGCTCCCGATTCCGGAAGTGCTTGACATTGGGGAATTCAGCGAGAGCCTGACCTATTGCATCTCCCGCC
GTGCACAGGGTGTCACGTTGCAAGACCTGCCTGAAACCGAACTGCCCGCTGTTCTGCAGCCGGTCGCGGA
GGCCATGGATGCGATCGCTGCGGCCGATCTTAGCCAGACGAGCGGGTTCGGCCCATTCGGACCGCAAGGA
ATCGGTCAATACACTACATGGCGTGATTTCATATGCGCGATTGCTGATCCCCATGTGTATCACTGGCAAA
CTGTGATGGACGACACCGTCAGTGCGTCCGTCGCGCAGGCTCTCGATGAGCTGATGCTTTGGGCCGAGGA
CTGCCCCGAAGTCCGGCACCTCGTGCACGCGGATTTCGGCTCCAACAATGTCCTGACGGACAATGGCCGC
ATAACAGCGGTCATTGACTGGAGCGAGGCGATGTTCGGGGATTCCCAATACGAGGTCGCCAACATCTTCT
TCTGGAGGCCGTGGTTGGCTTGTATGGAGCAGCAGACGCGCTACTTCGAGCGGAGGCATCCGGAGCTTGC
AGGATCGCCGCGGCTCCGGGCGTATATGCTCCGCATTGGTCTTGACCAACTCTATCAGAGCTTGGTTGAC
GGCAATTTCGATGATGCAGCTTGGGCGCAGGGTCGATGCGACGCAATCGTCCGATCCGGAGCCGGGACTG
TCGGGCGTACACAAATCGCCCGCAGAAGCGCGGCCGTCTGGACCGATGGCTGTGTAGAAGTACTCGCCGA
TAGTGGAAACCGACGCCCCAGCACTCGTCCGAGGGCAAAGGAATAGCACGTGCTACGAGATTTCGATTCC
ACCGCCGCCTTCTATGAAAGGTTGGGCTTCGGAATCGTTTTCCGGGACGCCGGCTGGATGATCCTCCAGC
GCGGGGATCTCATGCTGGAGTTCTTCGCCCACCCCAACTTGTTTATTGCAGCTTATAATGGTTACAAATA
AAGCAATAGCATCACAAATTTCACAAATAAAGCATTTTTTTCACTGCATTCTAGTTGTGGTTTGTCCAAA
CTCATCAATGTATCTTATCATGTCTGTATACCGTCGACCTCTAGCTAGAGCTTGGCGTAATCATGGTCAT
AGCTGTTTCCTGTGTGAAATTGTTATCCGCTCACAATTCCACACAACATACGAGCCGGAAGCATAAAGTG
TAAAGCCTGGGGTGCCTAATGAGTGAGCTAACTCACATTAATTGCGTTGCGCTCACTGCCCGCTTTCCAG
TCGGGAAACCTGTCGTGCCAGCTGCATTAATGAATCGGCCAACGCGCGGGGAGAGGCGGTTTGCGTATTG
GGCGCTCTTCCGCTTCCTCGCTCACTGACTCGCTGCGCTCGGTCGTTCGGCTGCGGCGAGCGGTATCAGC
TCACTCAAAGGCGGTAATACGGTTATCCACAGAATCAGGGGATAACGCAGGAAAGAACATGTGAGCAAAA
GGCCAGCAAAAGGCCAGGAACCGTAAAAAGGCCGCGTTGCTGGCGTTTTTCCATAGGCTCCGCCCCCCTG
ACGAGCATCACAAAAATCGACGCTCAAGTCAGAGGTGGCGAAACCCGACAGGACTATAAAGATACCAGGC
GTTTCCCCCTGGAAGCTCCCTCGTGCGCTCTCCTGTTCCGACCCTGCCGCTTACCGGATACCTGTCCGCC
TTTCTCCCTTCGGGAAGCGTGGCGCTTTCTCATAGCTCACGCTGTAGGTATCTCAGTTCGGTGTAGGTCG
TTCGCTCCAAGCTGGGCTGTGTGCACGAACCCCCCGTTCAGCCCGACCGCTGCGCCTTATCCGGTAACTA
TCGTCTTGAGTCCAACCCGGTAAGACACGACTTATCGCCACTGGCAGCAGCCACTGGTAACAGGATTAGC
AGAGCGAGGTATGTAGGCGGTGCTACAGAGTTCTTGAAGTGGTGGCCTAACTACGGCTACACTAGAAGAA
CAGTATTTGGTATCTGCGCTCTGCTGAAGCCAGTTACCTTCGGAAAAAGAGTTGGTAGCTCTTGATCCGG
CAAACAAACCACCGCTGGTAGCGGTGGTTTTTTTGTTTGCAAGCAGCAGATTACGCGCAGAAAAAAAGGA
TCTCAAGAAGATCCTTTGATCTTTTCTACGGGGTCTGACGCTCAGTGGAACGAAAACTCACGTTAAGGGA
TTTTGGTCATGAGATTATCAAAAAGGATCTTCACCTAGATCCTTTTAAATTAAAAATGAAGTTTTAAATC
AATCTAAAGTATATATGAGTAAACTTGGTCTGACAGTTACCAATGCTTAATCAGTGAGGCACCTATCTCA
GCGATCTGTCTATTTCGTTCATCCATAGTTGCCTGACTCCCCGTCGTGTAGATAACTACGATACGGGAGG
GCTTACCATCTGGCCCCAGTGCTGCAATGATACCGCGAGACCCACGCTCACCGGCTCCAGATTTATCAGC
AATAAACCAGCCAGCCGGAAGGGCCGAGCGCAGAAGTGGTCCTGCAACTTTATCCGCCTCCATCCAGTCT
ATTAATTGTTGCCGGGAAGCTAGAGTAAGTAGTTCGCCAGTTAATAGTTTGCGCAACGTTGTTGCCATTG
CTACAGGCATCGTGGTGTCACGCTCGTCGTTTGGTATGGCTTCATTCAGCTCCGGTTCCCAACGATCAAG
GCGAGTTACATGATCCCCCATGTTGTGCAAAAAAGCGGTTAGCTCCTTCGGTCCTCCGATCGTTGTCAGA
AGTAAGTTGGCCGCAGTGTTATCACTCATGGTTATGGCAGCACTGCATAATTCTCTTACTGTCATGCCAT
CCGTAAGATGCTTTTCTGTGACTGGTGAGTACTCAACCAAGTCATTCTGAGAATAGTGTATGCGGCGACC
GAGTTGCTCTTGCCCGGCGTCAATACGGGATAATACCGCGCCACATAGCAGAACTTTAAAAGTGCTCATC
ATTGGAAAACGTTCTTCGGGGCGAAAACTCTCAAGGATCTTACCGCTGTTGAGATCCAGTTCGATGTAAC
CCACTCGTGCACCCAACTGATCTTCAGCATCTTTTACTTTCACCAGCGTTTCTGGGTGAGCAAAAACAGG
AAGGCAAAATGCCGCAAAAAAGGGAATAAGGGCGACACGGAAATGTTGAATACTCATACTCTTCCTTTTT
CAATATTATTGAAGCATTTATCAGGGTTATTGTCTCATGAGCGGATACATATTTGAATGTATTTAGAAAA
ATAAACAAATAGGGGTTCCGCGCACATTTCCCCGAAAAGTGCCACCTGACGTCGACGGATCGGGAGATCA
ACTTGTTTATTGCAGCTTATAATGGTTACAAATAAAGCAATAGCATCACAAATTTCACAAATAAAGCATT
TTTTTCACTGCATTCTAGTTGTGGTTTGTCCAAACTCATCAATGTATCTTATCATGTCTGGATCAACTGG
ATAACTCAAGCTAACCAAAATCATCCCAAACTTCCCACCCCATACCCTATTACCACTGCCAATTACCTGT
GGTTTCATTTACTCTAAACCTGTGATTCCTCTGAATTATTTTCATTTTAAAGAAATTGTATTTGTTAAAT
ATGTACTACAAACTTAGTAGT
Features (pLannotate 1.2.2; 35 found; start..end, strand, type, name):
    377..634     +  LTR            5' LTR (truncated): truncated 5' long terminal repeat (LTR) from HIV-1
    681..806     +  misc_feature   HIV-1 Ψ: packaging signal of human immunodeficiency virus type 1
    790..1128    +  CDS            HIV-1 gag (fragment): gag protein from human immunodeficiency virus 1; gag
   1303..1536    +  misc_feature   RRE: The Rev response element (RRE) of HIV-1 allows for Rev-dependent mRNA export from the nucleus to the cytoplasm.
   1913..2013    +  CDS            Rev (fragment): human immunodeficiency virus 1 (HIV-1) Rev protein; rev; enhances nuclear export of unspliced and incompletely spliced viral mRNAs
   2063..2180    +  misc_feature   cPPT/CTS: central polypurine tract and central termination sequence of HIV-1
   2245..2619    -  CDS            BleoR: antibiotic-binding protein; Sh ble from Streptoalloteichus hindustanus; confers resistance to bleomycin, phleomycin, and Zeocin™
   2639..2686    -  promoter       EM7 promoter: synthetic bacterial promoter&nbsp
   2791..3094    +  enhancer       CMV enhancer: human cytomegalovirus immediate early enhancer
   3095..3298    +  promoter       CMV promoter: human cytomegalovirus (CMV) immediate early promoter
   3385..3427    +  misc_feature   MCS (fragment): multiple cloning site
   3437..4021    +  CDS            PYCARD (sequence withheld): ASC_HUMAN - Also known as ASC, CARD5, TMS1 From Homo sapiens (Human).
   4029..4054    +  misc_feature   MCS (fragment): multiple cloning site
   4064..4783    +  CDS            EGFP: the original enhanced GFP (Yang et al., 1996) mammalian codon-optimized
   4839..5411    +  misc_feature   IRES: internal ribosome entry site (IRES) of the encephalomyocarditis virus (EMCV)
   5420..6016    +  CDS            PuroR: puromycin N-acetyltransferase; pac from Streptomyces alboniger; confers resistance to puromycin
   6023..6611    +  misc_feature   WPRE: woodchuck hepatitis virus posttranscriptional regulatory element
   6628..6816    +  CDS            nef (fragment): NEF_HV1Z2 - Experimental evidence at protein level: Swiss-Prot protein existence level 1. Extracellular Nef protein targets CD4(+) T-lymphocytes for apoptosis by interacting with CXCR4 surface receptors. From Human immunodeficiency virus type 1 group M subtype D (isolate Z2/CDC-Z34) (HIV-1).
   6818..7051    +  LTR            3' LTR (ΔU3): self-inactivating 3' long terminal repeat (LTR) from HIV-1
   7158..7382    +  polyA_signal   bGH poly(A) signal: bovine growth hormone polyadenylation signal
   7386..7407    +  promoter       SV40 promoter (fragment): SV40 enhancer and early promoter
   7428..7856    +  rep_origin     f1 ori (sequence partly withheld): f1 bacteriophage origin of replication; arrow indicates direction of (+) strand synthesis
   7870..8199    +  promoter       SV40 promoter: SV40 enhancer and early promoter
   8248..9273    +  CDS            HygR: aminoglycoside phosphotransferase from E. coli; aph(4)-Ia; confers resistance to hygromycin
   9283..9408    +  CDS            ble (fragment): BLE_KLEPN - Experimental evidence at protein level: Swiss-Prot protein existence level 1. Binding protein with a strong affinity to the bleomycin family of antibiotics. Binds to CL990; an antimitotic-antibiotic compound. From Klebsiella pneumoniae.
   9403..9524    +  polyA_signal   SV40 poly(A) signal: SV40 polyadenylation signal
   9595..9617    -  protein_bind   lac operator (fragment): The lac repressor binds to the lac operator to inhibit transcription in E. coli. This inhibition can be relieved by adding lactose or isopropyl-β-D-thiogalactopyranoside (IPTG). lac repressor encoded by lacI
   9621..9651    -  promoter       lac promoter: promoter for the E. coli lac operon
   9666..9687    -  protein_bind   CAP binding site: CAP binding activates transcription in the presence of cAMP. E. coli catabolite activator protein
   9700..9792    -  CDS            lacI (fragment): lac repressor; lacI; The lac repressor binds to the lac operator to inhibit transcription in E. coli. This inhibition can be relieved by adding lactose or isopropyl-β-D-thiogalactopyranoside (IPTG).
   9975..10563   -  rep_origin     ori: high-copy-number ColE1/pMB1/pBR322/pUC origin of replication
  10734..11594   -  CDS            AmpR: β-lactamase; bla; confers resistance to ampicillin, carbenicillin, and related antibiotics
  11595..11699   -  promoter       AmpR promoter: bla
  11747..11881   +  polyA_signal   SV40 poly(A) signal: SV40 polyadenylation signal
  12048..329     +  CDS            nef (fragment) (across the origin): NEF_HV1BR - Experimental evidence at protein level: Swiss-Prot protein existence level 1. Extracellular Nef protein targets CD4(+) T-lymphocytes for apoptosis by interacting with CXCR4 surface receptors (PubMed:14990729). From Human immunodeficiency virus type 1 group M subtype B (isolate BRU/LAI) (HIV-1).
