[The description below was written by a language model from this plasmid's Addgene catalogue record and pLannotate feature annotations shown in this document.]
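Description:
pLEX-MCS-ASC-GFP is an HIV-1-based lentiviral expression plasmid, built on a pLEX-Myc backbone in which a new multiple cloning site replaced the BamHI–XhoI region. It is designed to express human ASC (PYCARD, also called TMS-1) fused at its C terminus to EGFP in mammalian cells. In bacteria it is maintained through a high-copy ColE1/pUC-type origin and ampicillin resistance. An f1 origin is also annotated.

The transfer cassette lies between a truncated 5' LTR and a self-inactivating (ΔU3) 3' LTR. It carries the Ψ packaging signal with a gag fragment, the Rev response element for Rev-dependent nuclear export of the genomic RNA, and the cPPT/CTS. Within it, the CMV immediate-early enhancer and promoter drive the PYCARD coding sequence, which is joined through a short MCS remnant to EGFP. An EMCV IRES follows and allows puromycin N-acetyltransferase to be translated from the same transcript, so puromycin selection enriches for cells expressing the fusion. A WPRE upstream of the 3' LTR enhances transcript expression. A reverse-oriented EM7-driven bleomycin/Zeocin resistance gene sits just upstream of the CMV enhancer. Outside the LTRs the table annotates an SV40 promoter–hygromycin resistance unit, although the catalogue lists only puromycin as the selectable marker.

The sequenced record is about 12.0 kb, shorter than the 13.2 kb catalogue figure, and the annotated ASC–EGFP region is smaller than the stated 2 kb insert. The construct can be transfected directly or packaged for transduction. Its source publication concerns inflammasome assembly, but the record does not describe specific applications.
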