Addgene plasmid #73957: pLEX-MCS-ASC-GFP
Purpose: Express human ASC with a C-terminal EGFP tag in mammalian cells
Depositing lab: Christian Stehlik. Depositing organization: Northwestern University. Publication: The PYRIN Domain-only Protein POP1 Inhibits Inflammasome Assembly and Ameliorates Inflammatory Disease. de Almeida L, Khare S, Misharin AV, Patel R, Ratsimandresy RA, Wallin MC, Perlman H, Greaves DR, Hoffman HM, Dorfleutner A, Stehlik C. Immunity. 2015 Aug 18;43(2):264-76. doi: 10.1016/j.immuni.2015.07.018. Epub 2015 Aug 11. PubMed 26275995.
Backbone
  Vector backbone: pLEX-Myc
  Backbone size w/o insert (bp): 11088
  Total vector size (bp): 13200
  Modifications to backbone: A MCS was inserted into the BamHI and XhoI sites (the BamH1 site was destroyed) as indicated in the attached map
  Vector type: Mammalian Expression, Lentiviral
  Selectable markers: Puromycin
Growth in bacteria
  Bacterial resistance: Ampicillin, 100 μg/mL
  Growth temperature: 37°C
  Growth strain: NEB Stable
  Copy number: Unknown
Gene/Insert
  Gene/Insert name: PYD and CARD domain containing, PYCARD (alt names: ASC; TMS-1)
  Species: H. sapiens (human)
  Insert size (bp): 2000
  GenBank ID: NM_013258.4
  Entrez Gene: PYCARD (a.k.a. ASC, CARD5, TMS, TMS-1, TMS1)
  Promoter: CMV IE
  Tag / fusion protein: EGFP (C terminal on insert)
  Cloning method: Restriction Enzyme; 5′ cloning site Spe1 (destroyed during cloning); 3′ cloning site Not1 (not destroyed)
  Sequencing primers: 5′ CMV iE FwD (CGCAAATGGGCGGTAGGCGTG)
Terms and licenses: Academic/Nonprofit Terms; Industry Terms: Not Available to Industry
How to cite: pLEX-MCS-ASC-GFP was a gift from Christian Stehlik (Addgene plasmid # 73957 ; http://n2t.net/addgene:73957 ; RRID:Addgene_73957)
