>Addgene plasmid #73957 | pLEX-MCS-ASC-GFP | addgene partial sequence | sequence record 141890 | CMV-F 5'-CGCAAATGGGCGGTAGGCGTG-3'
CTATATAAGCAGAGCTCGTTTAGTGAACCGTCAGATCGCCTGGAGACGCCATCCACGCTGTTTTGACCTC
CATAGAAGACACCGACTCTACTAGAGGATCGACTAGCGCTACCGGACTCAGATCTCGAGCTCAAGCTTCG
AATTCCCTGGAGCC
[585 nt withheld, positions 155-739]
TGCGGCCTCGACGGTACCGCGGGCCCGGGATCCATCGCCACCATGGTGAGCAAGGGCGAGGAGCTGTTCA
CCGGGGTGGTGCCCATCCTGGTCGAGCTGGACGGCGACGTAAACGGCCACAAGTTCAGCGTGTCCGGCGA
GGGCGAGGGCGATGCCACCTACGGCAAGCTGACCCTGAAGTTCATCTGCACCACCGGCAAGCTGCCCGTG
CCCTGGCCCACCCTCGTGACCACCCTGACCTACGGCGTGCAGTGCTTCAGCCGCTACCCCGACCACATGA
AGCAGCACGACTTCTTCAAGTCCGCCATGCCCGAAGGCTACGTCCAGGAGCGCACCATCTTCTTCA
