>Addgene plasmid #73957 | pLEX-MCS-ASC-GFP | addgene partial sequence | sequence record 141894 | pCDH-rev 5'-GCATTCCTTTGGCGAGAG-3'
CTCGTCAAGAAGACAGGGCCAGGTTTCCGGGCCCTCACATTGCCAAAAGACGGCAATATGGTGGAAAATA
ACATATAGACAAACGCACACCGGCCTTATTCCAAGCGGCTTCGGCCAGTAACGTTAGGGGGGGGGGAGGG
AGAGGGGCGACCGGTGGCCAGACGCGTCGGGCCCTCTAGACTCGAGTGCGCATGCGGCCGCTTTACTTGT
ACAGCTCGTCCATGCCGAGAGTGATCCCGGCGGCGGTCACGAACTCCAGCAGGACCATGTGATCGCGCTT
CTCGTTGGGGTCTTTGCTCAGGGCGGACTGGGTGCTCAGGTAGTGGTTGTCGGGCAGCAGCACGGGGCCG
TCGCCGATGGGGGTGTTCTGCTGGTAGTGGTCGGCGAGCTGCACGCTGCCGTCCTCGATGTTGTGGCGGA
TCTTGAAGTTCACCTTGATGCCGTTCTTCTGCTTGTCGGCCATGATATAGACGTTGTGGCTGTTGTAGTT
GTACTCCAGCTTGTGCCCCAGGATGTTGCCGTCCTCCTTGAAGTCGATGCCCTTCAGCTCGATGCGGTTC
ACCAGGGTGTCGCCCTCGAACTTCACCTCGGCGCGGGTCTTGTAGTTGCCGTCGTCCTTGAAGAAGATGG
TGCGCTCCTGGACGTAGCCTTCGGGCATGGCGGACTTGAAGAAGTCGTGCTGCTTCATGTGGTCGGGGTA
GCGGCTGAAGCACTGCACGCCGTAGGTCAGGGTGGTCACGAGGGTGGGCCAGGGCACGGGCAGCTTGCCG
GTGGTGCAGATGAACTTCAGGGTCAGCTTGCCGTAGGTGGCATCGCCCTCGCCCTCGCCGGACACGCTGA
ACTTGTGGCCGTTTACGTCGCCGTCCAGCTCGACCAGGATGGGCACCACCCC
