>Addgene plasmid #73957 | pLEX-MCS-ASC-GFP | addgene partial sequence | sequence record 141898 | EGFP-N 5'-CGTCGCCGTCCAGCTCGACCAG-3'
GGTGAACAGCTCCTCGCCCTTGCTCACCATGGTGGCGATGGATCCCGGGCCCGCGGTACCGTCGAGGCCG
CA
[585 nt withheld, positions 73-657]
GGCTCCAGGGAATTCGAAGCTTGAGCTCGAGATCTGAGTCCGGTAGCGCTAGTCGATCCTCTAGTAGAGT
CGGTGTCTTCTATGGAGGTCAAAACAGCGTGGATGGCGTCTCCAGGCGATCTGACGGTTCACTAAACGAG
CTCTGCTTATATAGACCTCCCACCGTACACGCCTACCGCCCATTTGCGTCAATGGGGCGGAGTTGTTACG
ACATTTTGGAAAGTCCCGTTGATTTTGGTGCCAAAACAAACTCCCATTGACGTCAATGGGGTGGAGACTT
GGAAATCCCCGTGAGTCAAACCGCTATCCACGCCCATTGATGTACTGCCAAAACCGCATCACCATGGTAA
TAGCGATGACTAATACGTAGATGTACTGCCA
